>Addgene plasmid #127106 | pFRT_TO_FlagHA_G3BP1 | addgene full sequence | sequence record 252034 | Addgene NGS Result
GCCCAGCTTGGAGCGAACGACCTACACCGAACTGAGATACCTACAGCGTGAGCTATGAGAAAGCGCCACG
CTTCCCGAAGGGAGAAAGGCGGACAGGTATCCGGTAAGCGGCAGGGTCGGAACAGGAGAGCGCACGAGGG
AGCTTCCAGGGGGAAACGCCTGGTATCTTTATAGTCCTGTCGGGTTTCGCCACCTCTGACTTGAGCGTCG
ATTTTTGTGATGCTCGTCAGGGGGGCGGAGCCTATGGAAAAACGCCAGCAACGCGGCCTTTTTACGGTTC
CTGGCCTTTTGCTGGCCTTTTGCTCACATGTTCTTTCCTGCGTTATCCCCTGATTCTGTGGATAACCGTA
TTACCGCCTTTGAGTGAGCTGATACCGCTCGCCGCAGCCGAACGACCGAGCGCAGCGAGTCAGTGAGCGA
GGAAGCGGAAGAGCGCCCAATACGCAAACCGCCTCTCCCCGCGCGTTGGCCGATTCATTAATGCAGCTGG
CACGACAGGTTTCCCGACTGGAAAGCGGGCAGTGAGCGCAACGCAATTAATGTGAGTTAGCTCACTCATT
AGGCACCCCAGGCTTTACACTTTATGCTTCCGGCTCGTATGTTGTGTGGAATTGTGAGCGGATAACAATT
TCACACAGGAAACAGCTATGACCATGATTACGCCAAGCTCTAGCTAGAGGTCGACGGTATACAGACATGA
TAAGATACATTGATGAGTTTGGACAAACCACAACTAGAATGCAGTGAAAAAAATGCTTTATTTGTGAAAT
TTGTGATGCTATTGCTTTATTTGTAACCATTATAAGCTGCAATAAACAAGTTGGGGTGGGCGAAGAACTC
CAGCATGAGATCCCCGCGCTGGAGGATCATCCAGCCGGCGTCCCGGAAAACGATTCCGAAGCCCAACCTT
TCATAGAAGGCGGCGGTGGAATCGAAATCTCGTAGTACGTGCTATTCCTTTGCCCTCGGACGAGTGCTGG
GGCGTCGGTTTCCACTATCGGCGAGTACTTCTACACAGCCATCGGTCCAGACGGCCGCGCTTCTGCGGGC
GATTTGTGTACGCCCGACAGTCCCGGCTCCGGATCGGACGATTGCGTCGCATCGACCCTGCGCCCAAGCT
GCATCATCGAAATTGCCGTCAACCAAGCTCTGATAGAGTTGGTCAAGACCAATGCGGAGCATATACGCCC
GGAGCCGCGGCGATCCTGCAAGCTCCGGATGCCTCCGCTCGAAGTAGCGCGTCTGCTGCTCCATACAAGC
CAACCACGGCCTCCAGAAGAAGATGTTGGCGACCTCGTATTGGGAATCCCCGAACATCGCCTCGCTCCAG
TCAATGACCGCTGTTATGCGGCCATTGTCCGTCAGGACATTGTTGGAGCCGAAATCCGCGTGCACGAGGT
GCCGGACTTCGGGGCAGTCCTCGGCCCAAAGCATCAGCTCATCGAGAGCCTGCGCGACGGACGCACTGAC
GGTGTCGTCCATCACAGTTTGCCAGTGATACACATGGGGATCAGCAATCGCGCATATGAAATCACGCCAT
GTAGTGTATTGACCGATTCCTTGCGGTCCGAATGGGCCGAACCCGCTCGTCTGGCTAAGATCGGCCGCAG
CGATCGCATCCATGGCCTCCGCGACCGGCTGCAGAACAGCGGGCAGTTCGGTTTCAGGCAGGTCTTGCAA
CGTGACACCCTGTGCACGGCGGGAGATGCAATAGGTCAGGCTCTCGCTGAATTCCCCAATGTCAAGCACT
TCCGGAATCGGGAGCGCGGCCGATGCAAAGTGCCGATAAACATAACGATCTTTGTAGAAACCATCGGCGC
AGCTATTTACCCGCAGGACATATCCACGCCCTCCTACATCGAAGCTGAAAGCACGAGATTCTTCGCCCTC
CGAGAGCTGCATCAGGTCGGAGACGCTGTCGAACTTTTCGATCAGAAACTTCTCGACAGACGTCGCGGTG
AGTTCAGGCTTTTTGGCCAAGGAAGTTCCTATACTTTCTAGAGAATAGGAACTTCGGAATAGGAACTTCT
AGGTACGTGAACCATCACCCT
[91 nt withheld, positions 2052-2142]
G
[124 nt withheld, positions 2144-2267]
GGGGATACCCCCTAGAGCCCCAGCTGGTTCTTTCCGCCTCAGAAGCCATAGAGCCCACCGCATCCCCAGC
ATGCCTGCTATTGTCTTCCCAATCCTCCCCCTTGCTGTCCTGCCCCACCCCACCCCCCAGAATAGAATGA
CACCTACTCAGACAATGCGATGCAATTTCCTCATTTTATTAGGAAAGGACAGTGGGAGTGGCACCTTCCA
GGGTCAAGGAAGGCACGGGGGAGGGGCAAACAACAGATGGCTGGCAACTAGAAGGCACAGTCGAGGCTGA
TCAGCGGGTTTAAACGGGCCCTCTAGACTCGAGGCACACTGGATCAGTTATCTATGCGGCCGCGGATCAG
GTACGCGTAGAATCGAGACCGAGGAGAGGGTTAGGGATAGGCTTACCTTCGAACCGCGGGCCCTCTAGAC
TTGAGCGGCCGCCACTGTGCTGGATATCAACCACTTTGTACAAGAAAGCTGGGTCTCACTGCCGTGGCGC
AAGCCCCCTTCCCACTCCAAATCCTGGTTTCTGCACCATGCCTCCACGGGGAGGGCCTCTCATTCCACCA
CCCAGCCCACCTCGAGGGCCTCCAGGTCCCCGAAGGCGATTATCTCGTCGGTCGCCTTCCCTGGCAGCTC
GAGTCTTCTTCTCTTCGACATTCAGACGGACCTCACCTCTGAACATGATGGGCCTGTTGCTAAGGACTTT
CTGAACAGGCTCAGAATCATCAAACACAACAAAACCAAAATTGGGTAATTTCCCACCACTGTTAATGCGC
AACTCCACCACGTTTCCATAACTTTGAAAGAAATCTTTAAGCTCTGATTTGTCCACTTCATGAGGCAGGT
TGCCAATGAAGAGTTGGTGACTGTCAGGGTGTCTCACCATTCTTCGGGGTTCAATGTCACCTTGCTCACC
AGCCTCACGGATTGGTCTGGGTCCCCTTTGGGGAGGAATATTTATTCGTTGTTCTCGCACTCTTTGATCC
CGCTGAGGTCTTTGTGGTGGAATCTGAGATTCAGGCTTAGACTCTGGACGGGGCTGTGAAGCTGGTACTT
TAACAACATGAGGTGGTATCCCAGTAACTGGAACAGCTCCACTGGGTGGAAGATTCTTACTGGTCACAGA
TGCCCAAGAAAATGTCCTCAAGTCTTCCTGTACTGTCTGAGCTATGTCTGCAGGTGCTGGAGAAGAACTC
TTCTGAGCATCCTCAGGGGCAGTTTCTTCTAATACTGGCTCAGGCTTTTCCTCTTGGATTTCAGATACAG
GTTCTTGTTCTGGTTCTGGTTCAGGATCAGGCTCTGGTTCAGCAACAGGCTCCTCTAAATGTTCTTCCAT
GTCATTACTGACAACTGCCTGATCATAGAAAGTTCCAGAATCATCAGGTACCACCTCAGGTGTTTGCTGT
CTTTCTTCAGGTTCCTCTACTTCTTCTTCAGACTCCTCCTGAGGCTCAGTGACAAACCCACCAAAGACCT
CATCTTGGTATCTGAAGATATCATTGTGAACATAGAATTTATTTGCAACAGACCCCTCAGGAGCAAGGAC
AAACGTTTGCATGAATCTCCTCAAAGCCTGGTTGTTGTTAGAGAGAAGCCCCATCACCTGGACTACCACA
CCATCATTTAGCGTGGCATGAGCATCAACATGGCGAATCTTGGTGTGGCAGTTGGTGAAGTTTTGTGACA
TCACTTTCCTGTGGATTTCTTTCTGTCCGTAGACTGCATCTGCTGGCTTTCCATTTGAATCCAATCCCCC
ATGGACATAAGAAGAGTTCTTTCCATAAAATCTATGCAGCATGTCTGGGGCCTGGTTCAGCAGTGTGTAA
TACTGTCTCACAAATTCCCGCCCGACCAGCAGGGGACTAGGCTTCTCCATCACCATGAAGCCTGCTTTTT
TGTACAAACTTGTTGATATCTGGTTCAAAGCGTAATCGGGCACGTCATAAGGGTACTTGTCATCGTCGTC
CTTGTAGTCCATGGTACCAAGCTTAAGTTTAAACGCTAGAGTCCGGAGGCTGGATCGGTCCCGGTGTCTT
CTATGGAGGTCAAAACAGCGTGGATGGCGTCTCCAGGCGATCTGACGGTTCACTAAACGAGCTCGTCGAC
GATCTCTATCACTGATAGGGAGATCTCTATCACTGATAGGGAGAGCTCTGCTTATATAGACCTCCCACCG
TACACGCCTACCGCCCATTTGCGTCAATGGGGCGGAGTTGTTACGACATTTTGGAAAGTCCCGTTGATTT
TGGTGCCAAAACAAACTCCCATTGACGTCAATGGGGTGGAGACTTGGAAATCCCCGTGAGTCAAACCGCT
ATCCACGCCCATTGATGTACTGCCAAAACCGCATCACCATGGTAATAGCGATGACTAATACGTAGATGTA
CTGCCAAGTAGGAAAGTCCCATAAGGTCATGTACTGGGCATAATGCCAGGCGGGCCATTTACCGTCATTG
ACGTCAATAGGGGGCGTACTTGGCATATGATACACTTGATGTACTGCCAAGTGGGCAGTTTACCGTAAAT
ACTCCACCCATTGACGTCAATGGAAAGTCCCTATTGGCGTTACTATGGGAACATACGTCATTATTGACGT
CAATGGGCGGGGGTCGTTGGGCGGTCAGCCAGGCGGGCCATTTACCGTAAGTTATGTAACGCGGAACTCC
ATATATGGGCTATGAACTAATGACCCCGTAATTGATTACTATTAATAACTAGTCAATAATCAATGTCAAC
GCGTATATCTGGCCCGTACATCGCGAAGCAGCGCAAAACGCCTAACCCTAAGCAGATTCTTCATGCAATT
GTCGGTCAAGCCTTGCCTTGTTGTAGCTTAAATTTTGCTCGCGCACTACTCAGCGACCTCCAACACACAA
GCAGGGAGCAGATACTGGCTTAACTATGCGGCATCAGAGCAGATTGTACTGAGAGTGCACCATAGGGGAT
CGGGAGATCTCCCGATCCGTCGACGTCAGGTGGCACTTTTCGGGGAAATGTGCGCGGAACCCCTATTTGT
TTATTTTTCTAAATACATTCAAATATGTATCCGCTCATGAGACAATAACCCTGATAAATGCTTCAATAAT
ATTGAAAAAGGAAGAGTATGAGTATTCAACATTTCCGTGTCGCCCTTATTCCCTTTTTTGCGGCATTTTG
CCTTCCTGTTTTTGCTCACCCAGAAACGCTGGTGAAAGTAAAAGATGCTGAAGATCAGTTGGGTGCACGA
GTGGGTTACATCGAACTGGATCTCAACAGCGGTAAGATCCTTGAGAGTTTTCGCCCCGAAGAACGTTTTC
CAATGATGAGCACTTTTAAAGTTCTGCTATGTGGCGCGGTATTATCCCGTATTGACGCCGGGCAAGAGCA
ACTCGGTCGCCGCATACACTATTCTCAGAATGACTTGGTTGAGTACTCACCAGTCACAGAAAAGCATCTT
ACGGATGGCATGACAGTAAGAGAATTATGCAGTGCTGCCATAACCATGAGTGATAACACTGCGGCCAACT
TACTTCTGACAACGATCGGAGGACCGAAGGAGCTAACCGCTTTTTTGCACAACATGGGGGATCATGTAAC
TCGCCTTGATCGTTGGGAACCGGAGCTGAATGAAGCCATACCAAACGACGAGCGTGACACCACGATGCCT
GTAGCAATGGCAACAACGTTGCGCAAACTATTAACTGGCGAACTACTTACTCTAGCTTCCCGGCAACAAT
TAATAGACTGGATGGAGGCGGATAAAGTTGCAGGACCACTTCTGCGCTCGGCCCTTCCGGCTGGCTGGTT
TATTGCTGATAAATCTGGAGCCGGTGAGCGTGGGTCTCGCGGTATCATTGCAGCACTGGGGCCAGATGGT
AAGCCCTCCCGTATCGTAGTTATCTACACGACGGGGAGTCAGGCAACTATGGATGAACGAAATAGACAGA
TCGCTGAGATAGGTGCCTCACTGATTAAGCATTGGTAACTGTCAGACCAAGTTTACTCATATATACTTTA
GATTGATTTAAAACTTCATTTTTAATTTAAAAGGATCTAGGTGAAGATCCTTTTTGATAATCTCATGACC
AAAATCCCTTAACGTGAGTTTTCGTTCCACTGAGCGTCAGACCCCGTAGAAAAGATCAAAGGATCTTCTT
GAGATCCTTTTTTTCTGCGCGTAATCTGCTGCTTGCAAACAAAAAAACCACCGCTACCAGCGGTGGTTTG
TTTGCCGGATCAAGAGCTACCAACTCTTTTTCCGAAGGTAACTGGCTTCAGCAGAGCGCAGATACCAAAT
ACTGTTCTTCTAGTGTAGCCGTAGTTAGGCCACCACTTCAAGAACTCTGTAGCACCGCCTACATACCTCG
CTCTGCTAATCCTGTTACCAGTGGCTGCTGCCAGTGGCGATAAGTCGTGTCTTACCGGGTTGGACTCAAG
ACGATAGTTACCGGATAAGGCGCAGCGGTCGGGCTGAACGGGGGGTTCGTGCACACA
Features (pLannotate 1.2.2; 25 found; start..end, strand, type, name):
    433..525     +  CDS            lacI (fragment): lac repressor; lacI; The lac repressor binds to the lac operator to inhibit transcription in E. coli. This inhibition can be relieved by adding lactose or isopropyl-β-D-thiogalactopyranoside (IPTG).
    538..559     +  protein_bind   CAP binding site: CAP binding activates transcription in the presence of cAMP. E. coli catabolite activator protein
    574..604     +  promoter       lac promoter: promoter for the E. coli lac operon
    612..628     +  protein_bind   lac operator: The lac repressor binds to the lac operator to inhibit transcription in E. coli. This inhibition can be relieved by adding lactose or isopropyl-β-D-thiogalactopyranoside (IPTG). lac repressor encoded by lacI
    701..822     -  polyA_signal   SV40 poly(A) signal: SV40 polyadenylation signal
    817..942     -  CDS            ble (fragment): BLE_KLEPN - Experimental evidence at protein level: Swiss-Prot protein existence level 1. Binding protein with a strong affinity to the bleomycin family of antibiotics. Binds to CL990; an antimitotic-antibiotic compound. From Klebsiella pneumoniae.
    952..1974    -  CDS            HygR: aminoglycoside phosphotransferase from E. coli; aph(4)-Ia; confers resistance to hygromycin
   1982..2029    -  protein_bind   FRT: FLP-mediated recombination occurs in the 8-bp core sequence TCTAGAAA (Turan and Bode, 2011). FLP recombinase from the Saccharomyces cerevisiae 2μ plasmid
   2034..2267    -  rep_origin     f1 ori (fragment) (sequence partly withheld): f1 bacteriophage origin of replication; arrow indicates direction of (+) strand synthesis
   2288..2309    -  promoter       SV40 promoter (fragment): SV40 enhancer and early promoter
   2313..2537    -  polyA_signal   bGH poly(A) signal: bovine growth hormone polyadenylation signal
   2623..2664    -  CDS            V5 tag: epitope tag from simian virus 5
   2717..2741    +  protein_bind   attB2: mutant version of attB; recombination site for the Gateway® BP reaction BP Clonase™
   2746..4143    -  CDS            G3BP1: G3BP1_HUMAN - Also known as G3BP. Experimental evidence at protein level: Swiss-Prot protein existence level 1. ATP- and magnesium-dependent helicase that plays an essential role in innate immunity (PubMed:30510222). Participates in the DNA- triggered cGAS/STING pathway by promoting the DNA binding and activation of CGAS. Enhances also DDX58-induced type I interferon production probably by helping DDX58 at sensing pathogenic RNA (PubMed:30804210). In addition, plays an essential role in stress granule formation (PubMed:12642610, PubMed:20180778, PubMed:23279204). Unwinds preferentially partial
   4146..4170    -  protein_bind   attB1: mutant version of attB; recombination site for the Gateway® BP reaction BP Clonase™
   4213..4233    -  CDS            FLAG (fragment): FLAG® epitope tag, followed by an enterokinase cleavage site
   4328..4361    -  promoter       TRE3GV promoter (fragment): 3rd-generation Tet-responsive promoter that can be activated by binding of Tet-On® 3G, optimized for retroviral and lentiviral vectors
   4369..4388    -  promoter       PLtetO-1 promoter (fragment): modified phage lambda PL promoter with tet operator sites (Lutz and Bujard, 1997)
   4390..4409    -  promoter       PLtetO-1 promoter (fragment): modified phage lambda PL promoter with tet operator sites (Lutz and Bujard, 1997)
   4411..4614    -  promoter       CMV promoter: human cytomegalovirus (CMV) immediate early promoter
   4615..4994    -  enhancer       CMV enhancer: human cytomegalovirus immediate early enhancer
   5149..5201    +  misc_feature   bom (fragment): basis of mobility region from pBR322
   5260..5364    +  promoter       AmpR promoter: bla
   5365..6225    +  CDS            AmpR: β-lactamase; bla; confers resistance to ampicillin, carbenicillin, and related antibiotics
   6396..250     +  rep_origin     ori (across the origin): high-copy-number ColE1/pMB1/pBR322/pUC origin of replication
