[The description below was written by a language model from this plasmid's Addgene catalogue record and pLannotate feature annotations shown in this document.]
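Description:
pFRT_TO_FlagHA_G3BP1 is a 6.7 kb mammalian expression plasmid made by Gateway recombination of the human G3BP1 coding sequence into the pFRT_TO_FlagHA_dest destination backbone. It is propagated in E. coli through a high-copy ColE1/pUC-type origin and selected with ampicillin via the bla gene. A partial f1 origin and remnants of the lac promoter/operator region are also annotated in the backbone.

The expression cassette is driven by the CMV enhancer and immediate early promoter, followed by short matches to tet operator-containing promoters. This fits the "TO" in the name and indicates a tetracycline-regulated CMV/TetO design, in which transcription is held off in cells expressing the Tet repressor and switched on by tetracycline or doxycycline. Downstream lie a FLAG tag, with the HA tag implied by the name but not separately annotated, then attB1, the G3BP1 open reading frame, attB2 and a bGH polyadenylation signal. The protein should therefore carry an N-terminal FLAG/HA tag. A V5 tag sequence sits beyond attB2, and the record does not indicate whether it is read in frame.

An FRT site directly precedes a hygromycin resistance gene with an SV40 poly(A) signal and no full promoter of its own. This arrangement is typical of FLP-mediated integration systems, where recombination into a genomic FRT site places the marker behind a resident promoter, so that hygromycin selects for single-copy integrants. The plasmid is therefore suited to making isogenic, inducible stable cell lines expressing tagged G3BP1, for example for affinity purification. The associated publication concerns the G3BP1-family–USP10 complex and stalled ribosomal 40S subunits.
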