Addgene plasmid #127106: pFRT_TO_FlagHA_G3BP1
Depositing lab: Thomas Tuschl. Depositing organization: Rockefeller University. Publication: The G3BP1-Family-USP10 Deubiquitinase Complex Rescues Ubiquitinated 40S Subunits of Ribosomes Stalled in Translation from Lysosomal Degradation. Meyer C, Garzia A, Morozov P, Molina H, Tuschl T. Mol Cell. 2020 Mar 19;77(6):1193-1205.e5. doi: 10.1016/j.molcel.2019.12.024. Epub 2020 Jan 24. PubMed 31981475.
Backbone
  Vector backbone: pFRT_TO_FlagHA_dest
  Vector type: Mammalian Expression
Growth in bacteria
  Bacterial resistance: Ampicillin, 100 μg/mL
  Growth temperature: 37°C
  Growth strain: DH5alpha
  Copy number: Unknown
Gene/Insert
  Gene/Insert name: G3BP1
  Species: H. sapiens (human)
  Entrez Gene: G3BP1 (a.k.a. G3BP, HDH-VIII)
  Cloning method: Gateway Cloning
Terms and licenses: Academic/Nonprofit Terms; Industry Terms: Not Available to Industry
How to cite: pFRT_TO_FlagHA_G3BP1 was a gift from Thomas Tuschl (Addgene plasmid # 127106 ; http://n2t.net/addgene:127106 ; RRID:Addgene_127106)
